Addgene plasmid #12388: pAS1
Depositing lab: Nick Rhind. Depositing organization: University of Massachusetts, Worcester. Publication: A single Argonaute protein mediates both transcriptional and posttranscriptional silencing in Schizosaccharomyces pombe. Sigova A, Rhind N, Zamore PD. Genes Dev. 2004 Oct 1. 18(19):2359-67. 10.1101/gad.1218004 PubMed 15371329.
Backbone
  Vector backbone: pRIP2
  Backbone size w/o insert (bp): 7090
  Vector type: Yeast Expression
  Selectable markers: ura4
Growth in bacteria
  Bacterial resistance: Ampicillin, 100 μg/mL
  Growth temperature: 37°C
  Growth strain: DH5alpha
  Copy number: High Copy
Gene/Insert
  Gene/Insert name: green fluorescent protein (alt name: GFP)
  Species: Aequorea victoria
  Insert size (bp): 1500
  GenBank ID: AAB02576
  Cloning method: Restriction Enzyme; 5′ cloning site NdeI (not destroyed); 3′ cloning site BamHI (not destroyed)
  Sequencing primers: 5′ n/a; 3′ n/a
Terms and licenses: Academic/Nonprofit Terms; Industry Terms: Not Available to Industry
How to cite: pAS1 was a gift from Nick Rhind (Addgene plasmid # 12388 ; http://n2t.net/addgene:12388 ; RRID:Addgene_12388)
