[The description below was written by a language model from this plasmid's Addgene catalogue record and pLannotate feature annotations shown in this document.]
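Description:
pAS1 is a fission yeast expression plasmid built on the pRIP2 backbone, carrying green fluorescent protein sequence from Aequorea victoria cloned between NdeI and BamHI sites, both of which are retained. For propagation in E. coli it has a high-copy ColE1/pUC-type origin and a β-lactamase gene conferring ampicillin resistance. An M13 phage origin and remnants of a pUC-style lac region (CAP site, lac promoter and operator, lacZα fragment, partial polylinker) are also present. Selection in Schizosaccharomyces pombe relies on the ura4 gene, which encodes orotidine 5'-phosphate decarboxylase and complements uracil auxotrophy. No yeast autonomous replication sequence is annotated in the feature table, and the record does not state whether the plasmid is maintained episomally or by integration.

The payload sits immediately downstream of the wild-type S. pombe nmt1 promoter, which gives strong, thiamine-repressible transcription. The annotation shows two GFP segments rather than one: a forward-oriented GFP coding sequence directly after the promoter, followed after a short spacer by a second, nearly full-length GFP segment on the opposite strand. This accounts for the catalogued insert size of about 1.5 kb, roughly twice a single GFP open reading frame. Such an inverted-repeat arrangement would be expected to yield a transcript able to fold back into a double-stranded GFP hairpin RNA. That would fit the associated publication on Argonaute-mediated transcriptional and posttranscriptional silencing in S. pombe, although the catalogue entry itself simply names the insert as GFP and does not state this purpose. The construct therefore probably serves as a regulatable trigger for silencing GFP reporters rather than as a plain fluorescent marker.
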