Features (pLannotate 1.2.2; 17 found; start..end, strand, type, name):
      7..720     +  CDS            GFP: Aequoria victoria green fluorescent protein
    792..1506    -  CDS            GFP (fragment): Aequoria victoria green fluorescent protein
   2518..2675    +  CDS            lacZα (fragment): LacZα fragment of β-galactosidase; lacZ fragment
   2681..2732    -  misc_feature   bom (fragment): basis of mobility region from pBR322
   2751..3131    +  rep_origin     M13 ori (sequence partly withheld): M13 bacteriophage origin of replication; arrow indicates direction of (+) strand synthesis
   3207..3256    -  misc_feature   bom (fragment): basis of mobility region from pBR322
   3358..3393    -  CDS            rop (fragment): Rop protein, which maintains plasmids at low copy number; rop
   3488..3592    +  promoter       AmpR promoter: bla
   3593..4453    +  CDS            AmpR: β-lactamase; bla; confers resistance to ampicillin, carbenicillin, and related antibiotics
   4624..5212    +  rep_origin     ori: high-copy-number ColE1/pMB1/pBR322/pUC origin of replication
   5395..5487    +  CDS            lacI (fragment): lac repressor; lacI; The lac repressor binds to the lac operator to inhibit transcription in E. coli. This inhibition can be relieved by adding lactose or isopropyl-β-D-thiogalactopyranoside (IPTG).
   5500..5521    +  protein_bind   CAP binding site: CAP binding activates transcription in the presence of cAMP. E. coli catabolite activator protein
   5536..5566    +  promoter       lac promoter: promoter for the E. coli lac operon
   5574..5590    +  protein_bind   lac operator: The lac repressor binds to the lac operator to inhibit transcription in E. coli. This inhibition can be relieved by adding lactose or isopropyl-β-D-thiogalactopyranoside (IPTG). lac repressor encoded by lacI
   6063..6857    -  CDS            S. pombe ura4: orotidine 5'-phosphate decarboxylase, required for uracil biosynthesis; Schizosaccharomyces pombe ura4
   7385..7407    -  misc_feature   MCS (fragment): pUC18/19 multiple cloning site
   7433..2       +  promoter       nmt1 promoter (across the origin): wild-type nmt1 promoter from Schizosaccharomyces pombe, conferring strong thiamine-repressible expression
>Addgene plasmid #12388 | pAS1 | depositor full sequence | sequence record 7294 | Author sequence
CATATGGAGTAAAGGAGAAGAACTTTTCACTGGAGTTGTCCCAATTCTTGTTGAATTAGATGGTGATGTT
AATGGGCACAAATTTTCTGTCAGTGGAGAGGGTGAAGGTGATGCAACATACGGAAAACTTACCCTTAAAT
TTATTTGCACTACTGGAAAACTACCTGTTCCATGGCCAACACTTGACACTACTCTCACTTATGGTGTTCA
ATGCTTTTCAAGATACCCAGATCACATGAAACAGCATGACTTTTTCAAGAGTGCCATGCCCGAAGGTTAT
GTACAGGAAAGAACTATATTTTTCAAAGATGACGGGAACTACAAGACACGTGCTGAAGTCAAGTTTGAAG
GTGATACCCTTGTTAATAGAATCGAGTTAAAAGGTATTGATTTTAAAGAAGATGGAAACATTCTTGGACA
CAAATTGGAATACAACTATAACTCACACAATGTATACATCATGGCAGACAAACAAAAGAATGGAATCAAA
GTTAACTTCAAAATTAGACACAACATTGAAGATGGAAGCGTTCAACTAGCAGACCATTATCAACAAAATA
CTCCAATTGGCGATGGCCCTGTCCTTTTACCAGACAACCATTACCTGTCCACACAATCTGCCCTTTCGAA
AGATCCCAACGAAAAGAGAGACCACATGGTCCTTCTTGAGTTTGTAACAGCTGCTGGGATTACACATGGC
ATGGATGAACTATACAAATAAAATCAGGTGTGTTGGAACTTTTTTCAAACCTTACTAAACATTGAAACTA
ATTGGTAAAGATAGAGGCTAGCTATTTGTATAGTTCATCCATGCCATGTGTAATCCCAGCAGCTGTTACA
AACTCAAGAAGGACCATGTGGTCTCTCTTTTCGTTGGGATCTTTCGAAAGGGCAGATTGTGTGGACAGGT
AATGGTTGTCTGGTAAAAGGACAGGGCCATCGCCAATTGGAGTATTTTGTTGATAATGGTCTGCTAGTTG
AACGCTTCCATCTTCAATGTTGTGTCTAATTTTGAAGTTAACTTTGATTCCATTCTTTTGTTTGTCTGCC
ATGATGTATACATTGTGTGAGTTATAGTTGTATTCCAATTTGTGTCCAAGAATGTTTCCATCTTCTTTAA
AATCAATACCTTTTAACTCGATTCTATTAACAAGGGTATCACCTTCAAACTTGACTTCAGCACGTGTCTT
GTAGTTCCCGTCATCTTTGAAAAATATAGTTCTTTCCTGTACATAACCTTCGGGCATGGCACTCTTGAAA
AAGTCATGCTGTTTCATGTGATCTGGGTATCTTGAAAAGCATTGAACACCATAAGTGAGAGTAGTGTCAA
GTGTTGGCCATGGAACAGGTAGTTTTCCAGTAGTGCAAATAAATTTAAGGGTAAGTTTTCCGTATGTTGC
ATCACCTTCACCCTCTCCACTGACAGAAAATTTGTGCCCATTAACATCACCATCTAATTCAACAAGAATT
GGGACAACTCCAGTGAAAAGTTCTTCTCCTTTACTCGGATCCCCGGGTAAAAGGAATGTCTCCCTTGCCA
GTACTGCTAGGGTTTTTCTTTCAAACTATGGAAGCCCATTCAAGCTGCATATTACGATTTTGTTTTTCGC
TTTTAGAAAGTGGTTTAGATGAGATAATAGAAAAATTCTTGATCTCCGACAACGAGTACTTTTATTTTTT
TTGCTAATCACTTTACTCAATATTAGCTCGAAATCGTAGAAACGTAGACGGGTGCGGGATACCGAGTGGT
GTAGTTAAGAATTTTTATAAACCACGTGGCCCAAAAATATGAACCCAAAACGTTTATACATGAGTATACT
TTAAGAAGGCTATACCCCTTCGTGTTAGATGTAGTTTTAGCTACCCAACCCGAGTCTATGAGCTTGACTT
CAGATGTAGAAGGCATTAAATCGTTTTGAATATTAATTAAAAAACGATGAAAATTAAATATTTAAAAGCA
ATCATACGCTGAAAATTTAGTGCTGTGGCTAATCCTTCAACATGGAAATGCCATAAAAGTGACTTTGACA
AAAAAAAAAGTATATACAGGTAGTAAACTCATCTACTTCATTGACTTTGTTTACAGCATGTGGAAGGAGG
AATATTTATTGCTAAATCGTAGTTTAACATTCAATAAGTAATACTATTGAAATTCGACAAGATTGGCCGC
ATGGATGAAAAAGAGGCATTTTGCTTTGGGAGAATTAGTTCAAATTAGAACTGAAAAAAAAAACTTTACG
AGGCAAAAATGTCGGATTGAGATCGTAAAAGTTCGCTCGTCGTCTTTTGCTTTGTGATTGTTTTCATGGA
TACATCTTGCTGGATATTTAAATTTTAGTACTATGTATAAGATATTCTATAAATGTTTTATCACCCAAAC
CTGTTAGCGCCTTCTTAATTCTATTCAATCTGGCTTTTGCTCTGAGACTACTTCTTGGACTTTCACTACT
TGTTAGTTATACGGAATTTGTGTAATTAGAAGTGAAATAATCCTTTCTATTAGTAATGCGAGCTCGAATT
CACTGGCCGTCGTTTTACAACGTCGTGACTGGGAAAACCCTGGCGTTACCCAACTTAATCGCCTTGCAGC
ACATCCCCCTTTCGCCAGCTGGCGTAATAGCGAAGAGGCCCGCACCGATCGCCCTTCCCAACAGTTGCGC
AGCCTGAATGGCGAATGGCGCCTGATGCGGTATTTTCTCCTTACGCATCTGTGCGGTATTTCACACCGCA
TA
[142 nt withheld, positions 2733-2874]
C
[141 nt withheld, positions 2876-3016]
CCTTTGACGTTGGAGTCCACGTTCTTT
[37 nt withheld, positions 3044-3080]
ACCCTATCTCGGGCTATTCTTTTGATTTATAAGGGATTTTGCCGATTTCGGCCTATTGGTTAAAAAATGA
GCTGATTTAACAAAAATTTAACGCGAATTTTAACAAAATATTAACGTTTACAATTTTATGGTGCACTCTC
AGTACAATCTGCTCTGATGCCGCATAGTTAAGCCAGCCCCGACACCCGCCAACACCCGCTGACGCGCCCT
GACGGGCTTGTCTGCTCCCGGCATCCGCTTACAGACAAGCTGTGACCGTCTCCGGGAGCTGCATGTGTCA
GAGGTTTTCACCGTCATCACCGAAACGCGCGAGACGAAAGGGCCTCGTGATACGCCTATTTTTATAGGTT
AATGTCATGATAATAATGGTTTCTTAGACGTCAGGTGGCACTTTTCGGGGAAATGTGCGCGGAACCCCTA
TTTGTTTATTTTTCTAAATACATTCAAATATGTATCCGCTCATGAGACAATAACCCTGATAAATGCTTCA
ATAATATTGAAAAAGGAAGAGTATGAGTATTCAACATTTCCGTGTCGCCCTTATTCCCTTTTTTGCGGCA
TTTTGCCTTCCTGTTTTTGCTCACCCAGAAACGCTGGTGAAAGTAAAAGATGCTGAAGATCAGTTGGGTG
CACGAGTGGGTTACATCGAACTGGATCTCAACAGCGGTAAGATCCTTGAGAGTTTTCGCCCCGAAGAACG
TTTTCCAATGATGAGCACTTTTAAAGTTCTGCTATGTGGCGCGGTATTATCCCGTATTGACGCCGGGCAA
GAGCAACTCGGTCGCCGCATACACTATTCTCAGAATGACTTGGTTGAGTACTCACCAGTCACAGAAAAGC
ATCTTACGGATGGCATGACAGTAAGAGAATTATGCAGTGCTGCCATAACCATGAGTGATAACACTGCGGC
CAACTTACTTCTGACAACGATCGGAGGACCGAAGGAGCTAACCGCTTTTTTGCACAACATGGGGGATCAT
GTAACTCGCCTTGATCGTTGGGAACCGGAGCTGAATGAAGCCATACCAAACGACGAGCGTGACACCACGA
TGCCTGTAGCAATGGCAACAACGTTGCGCAAACTATTAACTGGCGAACTACTTACTCTAGCTTCCCGGCA
ACAATTAATAGACTGGATGGAGGCGGATAAAGTTGCAGGACCACTTCTGCGCTCGGCCCTTCCGGCTGGC
TGGTTTATTGCTGATAAATCTGGAGCCGGTGAGCGTGGGTCTCGCGGTATCATTGCAGCACTGGGGCCAG
ATGGTAAGCCCTCCCGTATCGTAGTTATCTACACGACGGGGAGTCAGGCAACTATGGATGAACGAAATAG
ACAGATCGCTGAGATAGGTGCCTCACTGATTAAGCATTGGTAACTGTCAGACCAAGTTTACTCATATATA
CTTTAGATTGATTTAAAACTTCATTTTTAATTTAAAAGGATCTAGGTGAAGATCCTTTTTGATAATCTCA
TGACCAAAATCCCTTAACGTGAGTTTTCGTTCCACTGAGCGTCAGACCCCGTAGAAAAGATCAAAGGATC
TTCTTGAGATCCTTTTTTTCTGCGCGTAATCTGCTGCTTGCAAACAAAAAAACCACCGCTACCAGCGGTG
GTTTGTTTGCCGGATCAAGAGCTACCAACTCTTTTTCCGAAGGTAACTGGCTTCAGCAGAGCGCAGATAC
CAAATACTGTCCTTCTAGTGTAGCCGTAGTTAGGCCACCACTTCAAGAACTCTGTAGCACCGCCTACATA
CCTCGCTCTGCTAATCCTGTTACCAGTGGCTGCTGCCAGTGGCGATAAGTCGTGTCTTACCGGGTTGGAC
TCAAGACGATAGTTACCGGATAAGGCGCAGCGGTCGGGCTGAACGGGGGGTTCGTGCACACAGCCCAGCT
TGGAGCGAACGACCTACACCGAACTGAGATACCTACAGCGTGAGCTATGAGAAAGCGCCACGCTTCCCGA
AGGGAGAAAGGCGGACAGGTATCCGGTAAGCGGCAGGGTCGGAACAGGAGAGCGCACGAGGGAGCTTCCA
GGGGGAAACGCCTGGTATCTTTATAGTCCTGTCGGGTTTCGCCACCTCTGACTTGAGCGTCGATTTTTGT
GATGCTCGTCAGGGGGGCGGAGCCTATGGAAAAACGCCAGCAACGCGGCCTTTTTACGGTTCCTGGCCTT
TTGCTGGCCTTTTGCTCACATGTTCTTTCCTGCGTTATCCCCTGATTCTGTGGATAACCGTATTACCGCC
TTTGAGTGAGCTGATACCGCTCGCCGCAGCCGAACGACCGAGCGCAGCGAGTCAGTGAGCGAGGAAGCGG
AAGAGCGCCCAATACGCAAACCGCCTCTCCCCGCGCGTTGGCCGATTCATTAATGCAGCTGGCACGACAG
GTTTCCCGACTGGAAAGCGGGCAGTGAGCGCAACGCAATTAATGTGAGTTAGCTCACTCATTAGGCACCC
CAGGCTTTACACTTTATGCTTCCGGCTCGTATGTTGTGTGGAATTGTGAGCGGATAACAATTTCACACAG
GAAACAGCTATGACCATGATTACGCCAAGCTTGTGATATTGACGAAACTTTTTGACATCTAATTTATTCT
GTTCCAACACCAATGTTTATAACCAAGTTTTATCTTGTTTGTCTACATGGTATTTTACATTCATCTACAT
ACATCTTTCATTGGCTTTGTACATAGTTATCATTACAAGTCTAAAAAAATTCACTCTTTTCTTATTCAAT
GTCAATCCAAGAGAAAAGATTGTGGTAATGTTGTAGGAGCATGTTTAATAAATTACTATAGCAAATTACT
TTTTATTCCCAAGGTGTTTATCTATAATAGTTAATATTTTAGTCGCTACATAAAATTTTACCAAAGAGTA
CTTGTATACTAATTCTAAATGCCTTCTGACATAAAACGCCTAGGAAAACAAACGCAAACAAGGCATCGAC
TTTTTCAATAACCAACCAAAAAAATTTTACATTAGTCTTTTTTTAATGCTGAGAAAGTCTTTGCTGATAT
GCCTTCCAACCAGCTTCTCTATATCTCTTGGCTTCGACAACAGGATTACGACCAGCTCCATAGACTCCAC
GACCAACAATGATGATATCGCTACCGCAGTTTACAATCACTTCTTCAGGAGTACGATATTGCTGTCCCAG
CCCGTCTCCTTTAACATCCAAGCCGATACCAGGGGACATAGTTATGTAGTCGCTTTGAAGGTTAGGAAAT
CGACGACCAGCTATAAAGCCAAAGCAAAAATCGGTATGCTTCTCAAACCATTCTAAGGTTTTCTCTGTGT
AGGAACCAGTAGCCAAAGAGCCTTTGGAAGACATTTCAGCCAAAAGCAAGAGACCACGTCCCAAAGGTAA
ACCAACTTCTTTGAGGCCTTGTATAATACCCTCGCCTGGCACTGTATGGCAATTTGTGATATGAGCCCAA
GAAGCAATTTTGTACACACCAGATGCATATTGTAGCTTGACGGTATTTCCAATGTCTGCGAATTTGCGAT
CCTCAAAGATAAGAAAACGATGCTTTTTACCTAAGGCCACCAGTTTTTCTACCATATCCTGGTCGAAATC
CTCGACAACGTCAATATGTGTCTTGATAACACAGACATAGGGTCCAATTTTATCTACCAATTCTAAGATT
TCGGATTTCTTCGTCAAATCGACCGCGACTGACAAGTTGCTTTGCTTTTCTTCCATCAAAGCCAACAATT
CCTTGGCAATGGGATTTTTCATCCCCTCAGCTCTAGCTGAATAGCTTTGAAATACTCTAGCATCCATAAC
TTTGCTTTTAAACCTTTAATTTCGATCCAAGCAAAAAAGAGGTTCTTGGTAGGACAATACGGTAAGAAAA
CACGACATGTGCAGAGATGCCGACGAAGCATAGTTAAACTGGGATGGTAAAATCAATTAAGAATTTATAA
AGACAAAATTGTATAAGTCTCTAAAACATCTTAATTATACCTCACAGAACTATCTAAAATATATTCACAA
AGTGCAAACATTATCATGAAAAAGAACCATTTTAATTTAAAGCAAGGGCATTAAGGCTTATTTACAGAAT
TTCTTACTTTTGTAAAGATTATAAGGCTGATTATCTTTTTCACCATGCCAAAAATTACACAAGATAGAAT
GGATGTTTGAAATTAAACGTGAGTATACAAACAAATACACTAGGTAAATCGAAACATTTTTTTCTCCATT
AAGTAACAAATTCCTATTTAGAGAAAGAATGCTGAGTAGATTAAATAATCTATACAAACTTTTTTAACAC
AAATGCATACATATAGCCAGTGGGATTTGTAGCTAAGCTTGCATGCCTGCAGGTCGATCGACTCTAGAGG
ATCAGAAAATTATCGCCATAAAAGACAGAATAAGTCATCAGCGGTTGTTTCATTTCCTATATTTTTTTTT
TATTTTTTTATTTTTTAATAAGGGAAAATTTAACGTCTAAGGATACAGAAGATTGTTAGCACATTAAAGT
AATAAAGGCTTAAGTAGTAAGTGCCTTAGCATGTTATTGTATTTCAAAGGACATAATCTAAAATAATAAC
AATATCATTTCTCACAAGTTATTCAATTTTCTTTTTTTTTTCTAATAATATCAAGAATGTATTATTTGTT
TGACATAAGTCAACTAATTTATTTAATATGCTGGATTAATCTTGCAGACATGTAAATTAACAAGTTTTAG
TCAAATAACGTTGAAGTTTCAATGAACTCAAATAATTTCTCTTTTTTTTTATATAACCATAAGTCTAATC
TGATTTATATTTTCCGCAGGGATCAACTGAAGTTATGACATTTGGATTGGATCACTTATAACCTTGGTCG
CCAAATAATACAAAAATCAGCGTTATAAAACAAAGAAGGTTTTTGTTAAGAAATTAATCCTCTTTCTTGA
TAAGAAAGTTGAACCGAAATTGCAGATACTGATATATGAAAATAATACCCACAATTTTGGGAATAGCGCA
AGCCTCAATTTAAACAATAGGTGAGGACACATGATAATGACCTCAATGATTGTTAGAAGAAAAGAGCCTC
ATTACAAAATCGAAAAATGAATGGTTGGGTACAAGTTTCCAAAACATGGTAAAGTGGACTTTGCGTATGA
GACGTAAATAGAAAAAAACACTTGTTATATGTTTTCTAGAATTATTGTTGTCTCTTTATGGTTGGATGAT
GCAAAATAGTAATTTCGGTTAGTTGCTGTAAAACACCACGAGACAAATAGATATGGATATTTATTAAATC
AGGAAAAACGTAACTCTCGGCTACTGGATGGTTCAGTCACCCAACGATTACTGGGGAGAGAAAACAGGGC
AAAAGCAAAGCTTAAAGGAATCCGATTGTCATTCGGCAATGTGCAGCGAAACTAAAAACCGGATAATGGA
CCTGTTAATCGAAACATTGAAGATATATAAAGGAAGAGGAATCCTGGCATATCATCAATTGAATAAGTTG
AATTAATTATTTCAATCTCATTCTCACTTTCTGACTTATAGTCGCTTTGTTAAAT
