>Addgene plasmid #12388 | pAS1 | addgene partial sequence | sequence record 18902 | 12388 with Nmt1-F (GCAATGTGCAGCGAAACTAA)
CGAAGGCCGGTTATCGAAACATTGNAAGATATATAAAGGAAGAGGAATCCTGGCATATCATCAATTGAAT
AAGCNTGAATTAATTATTTCAATCTCATTCTCACTTTCTGACTTATAGTCGCTTTGTTAAATCATATGGA
GTAAAGGAGAAGAACTTTTCACTGGAGTTGTCCCAATTCTTGTTGAATTAGATGGNGATGTTAAGGGGCA
CAAATTTTCTGTCAGTGGAGAGGGTGAAGGTGATGCAACATACGGAAAACTTACCCTTAAATTTATTTGC
ACTACTGGAAAACTACCTGTTCCATGGCCAACACTTGTCACTACTCTCACTNANGGTGTTCAGTGCTTTT
CAAGATACCCAGATCACNTGAGACNGCNTGACTTTTTCNAGAGNGCCATGCCCGANGGTTATGTACNGGA
NAGAACTATATTTNTCAAAGANGACGGNNACTACAAGCACACGNGCTGAAGNCAAGTTTGA
